Addgene plasmid #22988: pNW55
Purpose: Expression of miRNA precursor for the osa-MIR528 locus in rice.
Depositing lab: Detlef Weigel. Depositing organization: Max Planck Institute for Developmental Biology. Publication: Highly specific gene silencing by artificial miRNAs in rice. Warthmann N, Chen H, Ossowski S, Weigel D, Herve P. PLoS One. 2008 . 3(3):e1829. 10.1371/journal.pone.0001829 PubMed 18350165.
Backbone
  Vector backbone: pBluescriptKS
  Backbone size w/o insert (bp): 2964
  Vector type: Plant Expression, RNAi ; Plant gene inactivation
Growth in bacteria
  Bacterial resistance: Ampicillin, 100 μg/mL
  Growth temperature: 37°C
  Growth strain: DH5alpha
  Copy number: High Copy
Gene/Insert
  Gene/Insert name: osa-MIR528
  Species: O. sativa (rice)
  Insert size (bp): 260
  Cloning method: Restriction Enzyme; 5′ cloning site SmaI (destroyed during cloning); 3′ cloning site SmaI (destroyed during cloning)
  Sequencing primers: 5′ T7; 3′ T3
Terms and licenses: Academic/Nonprofit Terms; Industry Terms: Not Available to Industry
Depositor comments: See http://wmd3.weigelworld.org/ for more information
How to cite: pNW55 was a gift from Detlef Weigel (Addgene plasmid # 22988 ; http://n2t.net/addgene:22988 ; RRID:Addgene_22988)
