[The description below was written by a language model from this plasmid's Addgene catalogue record and pLannotate feature annotations shown in this document.]
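Description:
pNW55 is a small (about 3.2 kb) pBluescript KS-based plasmid carrying the rice microRNA precursor osa-MIR528, a roughly 260 bp fragment from Oryza sativa. It is propagated in E. coli as a high-copy plasmid through its ColE1/pUC-type origin and selected with ampicillin via the β-lactamase (AmpR) gene and its native promoter. An f1 phage origin is also present, which permits single-stranded DNA production with helper phage.

The insert was blunt-cloned into the SmaI site of the multiple cloning site, destroying the site at both junctions. In the feature table this appears as an unannotated gap of about 260 bp between two MCS fragments, which also interrupts the lacZα reading frame downstream of the lac promoter, lac operator and CAP binding site. The precursor is flanked by the T7 and T3 phage promoters, which double as sequencing primer sites.

Although the catalogue lists the vector type as plant expression, RNAi and plant gene inactivation, the annotated features include no plant promoter, terminator, plant selectable marker or T-DNA borders. As recorded, the plasmid therefore looks like a cloning-vector carrier of the precursor rather than a self-contained plant expression cassette. The associated work concerns highly specific gene silencing by artificial miRNAs in rice, and the depositor points to a web-based design tool. This fits use of the osa-MIR528 backbone as a scaffold in which the natural miRNA sequence is replaced by a designed one, with the modified precursor then moved into a suitable plant vector, although the record does not spell out that workflow.
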