Features (pLannotate 1.2.2; 13 found; start..end, strand, type, name):
      3..458     -  rep_origin     f1 ori (sequence partly withheld): f1 bacteriophage origin of replication; arrow indicates direction of (+) strand synthesis
    466..623     -  CDS            lacZα (fragment): LacZα fragment of β-galactosidase; lacZ fragment
    626..644     +  promoter       T7 promoter: promoter for bacteriophage T7 RNA polymerase
    653..697     +  misc_feature   MCS (fragment): pBluescript multiple cloning site
    959..1021    +  misc_feature   MCS (fragment): pBluescript multiple cloning site
   1033..1051    -  promoter       T3 promoter: promoter for bacteriophage T3 RNA polymerase
   1096..1112    -  protein_bind   lac operator: The lac repressor binds to the lac operator to inhibit transcription in E. coli. This inhibition can be relieved by adding lactose or isopropyl-β-D-thiogalactopyranoside (IPTG). lac repressor encoded by lacI
   1120..1150    -  promoter       lac promoter: promoter for the E. coli lac operon
   1165..1186    -  protein_bind   CAP binding site: CAP binding activates transcription in the presence of cAMP. E. coli catabolite activator protein
   1199..1291    -  CDS            lacI (fragment): lac repressor; lacI; The lac repressor binds to the lac operator to inhibit transcription in E. coli. This inhibition can be relieved by adding lactose or isopropyl-β-D-thiogalactopyranoside (IPTG).
   1474..2062    -  rep_origin     ori: high-copy-number ColE1/pMB1/pBR322/pUC origin of replication
   2233..3093    -  CDS            AmpR: β-lactamase; bla; confers resistance to ampicillin, carbenicillin, and related antibiotics
   3094..3198    -  promoter       AmpR promoter: bla
>Addgene plasmid #22988 | pNW55 | depositor full sequence | sequence record 10520 | Author sequence
GGAAATTGTAAACGTTAATATTTTGTTAAAATTCGCGTTAAATTTTTGTTAAATCAGCTCATTTTTTAAC
CAATAGGCCGAAATCGGCAAAATCCCTTATAAATCAAAAGAATAGACCGAGATAGGGT
[37 nt withheld, positions 129-165]
AAAGAACGTGGACTCCAACGTCAAAGG
[49 nt withheld, positions 193-241]
T
[91 nt withheld, positions 243-333]
G
[124 nt withheld, positions 335-458]
CGCGCCATTCGCCATTCAGGCTGCGCAACTGTTGGGAAGGGCGATCGGTGCGGGCCTCTTCGCTATTACG
CCAGCTGGCGAAAGGGGGATGTGCTGCAAGGCGATTAAGTTGGGTAACGCCAGGGTTTTCCCAGTCACGA
CGTTGTAAAACGACGGCCAGTGAATTGTAATACGACTCACTATAGGGCGAATTGGAGCTCCACCGCGGTG
GCGGCCGCTCTAGAACTAGTGGATCCCCCTCGGATCCCAGCAGCAGCCACAGCAAAATTTGGTTTGGGAT
AGGTAGGTGTTATGTTAGGTCTGGTTTTTTGGCTGTAGCAGCAGCAGTGGAAGGGGCATGCAGAGGAGCA
GGAGATTCAGTTTGAAGCTGGACTTCACTTTTGCCTCTCTCTCCTGTGCTTGCCTCTTCCATTCCTGCTG
CTAGGCTGTTCTGTGGAAGTTTGCAGAGTTTATATTATGGGTTTAATCGTCCATGGCATCAGCATCAGCA
GCGGTACCGAGGGCTGCAGGAATTCGATATCAAGCTTATCGATACCGTCGACCTCGAGGGGGGGCCCGGT
ACCAGCTTTTGTTCCCTTTAGTGAGGGTTAATTTCGAGCTTGGCGTAATCATGGTCATAGCTGTTTCCTG
TGTGAAATTGTTATCCGCTCACAATTCCACACAACATACGAGCCGGAAGCATAAAGTGTAAAGCCTGGGG
TGCCTAATGAGTGAGCTAACTCACATTAATTGCGTTGCGCTCACTGCCCGCTTTCCAGTCGGGAAACCTG
TCGTGCCAGCTGCATTAATGAATCGGCCAACGCGCGGGGAGAGGCGGTTTGCGTATTGGGCGCTCTTCCG
CTTCCTCGCTCACTGACTCGCTGCGCTCGGTCGTTCGGCTGCGGCGAGCGGTATCAGCTCACTCAAAGGC
GGTAATACGGTTATCCACAGAATCAGGGGATAACGCAGGAAAGAACATGTGAGCAAAAGGCCAGCAAAAG
GCCAGGAACCGTAAAAAGGCCGCGTTGCTGGCGTTTTTCCATAGGCTCCGCCCCCCTGACGAGCATCACA
AAAATCGACGCTCAAGTCAGAGGTGGCGAAACCCGACAGGACTATAAAGATACCAGGCGTTTCCCCCTGG
AAGCTCCCTCGTGCGCTCTCCTGTTCCGACCCTGCCGCTTACCGGATACCTGTCCGCCTTTCTCCCTTCG
GGAAGCGTGGCGCTTTCTCATAGCTCACGCTGTAGGTATCTCAGTTCGGTGTAGGTCGTTCGCTCCAAGC
TGGGCTGTGTGCACGAACCCCCCGTTCAGCCCGACCGCTGCGCCTTATCCGGTAACTATCGTCTTGAGTC
CAACCCGGTAAGACACGACTTATCGCCACTGGCAGCAGCCACTGGTAACAGGATTAGCAGAGCGAGGTAT
GTAGGCGGTGCTACAGAGTTCTTGAAGTGGTGGCCTAACTACGGCTACACTAGAAGGACAGTATTTGGTA
TCTGCGCTCTGCTGAAGCCAGTTACCTTCGGAAAAAGAGTTGGTAGCTCTTGATCCGGCAAACAAACCAC
CGCTGGTAGCGGTGGTTTTTTTGTTTGCAAGCAGCAGATTACGCGCAGAAAAAAAGGATCTCAAGAAGAT
CCTTTGATCTTTTCTACGGGGTCTGACGCTCAGTGGAACGAAAACTCACGTTAAGGGATTTTGGTCATGA
GATTATCAAAAAGGATCTTCACCTAGATCCTTTTAAATTAAAAATGAAGTTTTAAATCAATCTAAAGTAT
ATATGAGTAAACTTGGTCTGACAGTTACCAATGCTTAATCAGTGAGGCACCTATCTCAGCGATCTGTCTA
TTTCGTTCATCCATAGTTGCCTGACTCCCCGTCGTGTAGATAACTACGATACGGGAGGGCTTACCATCTG
GCCCCAGTGCTGCAATGATACCGCGAGACCCACGCTCACCGGCTCCAGATTTATCAGCAATAAACCAGCC
AGCCGGAAGGGCCGAGCGCAGAAGTGGTCCTGCAACTTTATCCGCCTCCATCCAGTCTATTAATTGTTGC
CGGGAAGCTAGAGTAAGTAGTTCGCCAGTTAATAGTTTGCGCAACGTTGTTGCCATTGCTACAGGCATCG
TGGTGTCACGCTCGTCGTTTGGTATGGCTTCATTCAGCTCCGGTTCCCAACGATCAAGGCGAGTTACATG
ATCCCCCATGTTGTGCAAAAAAGCGGTTAGCTCCTTCGGTCCTCCGATCGTTGTCAGAAGTAAGTTGGCC
GCAGTGTTATCACTCATGGTTATGGCAGCACTGCATAATTCTCTTACTGTCATGCCATCCGTAAGATGCT
TTTCTGTGACTGGTGAGTACTCAACCAAGTCATTCTGAGAATAGTGTATGCGGCGACCGAGTTGCTCTTG
CCCGGCGTCAATACGGGATAATACCGCGCCACATAGCAGAACTTTAAAAGTGCTCATCATTGGAAAACGT
TCTTCGGGGCGAAAACTCTCAAGGATCTTACCGCTGTTGAGATCCAGTTCGATGTAACCCACTCGTGCAC
CCAACTGATCTTCAGCATCTTTTACTTTCACCAGCGTTTCTGGGTGAGCAAAAACAGGAAGGCAAAATGC
CGCAAAAAAGGGAATAAGGGCGACACGGAAATGTTGAATACTCATACTCTTCCTTTTTCAATATTATTGA
AGCATTTATCAGGGTTATTGTCTCATGAGCGGATACATATTTGAATGTATTTAGAAAAATAAACAAATAG
GGGTTCCGCGCACATTTCCCCGAAAAGTGCCACCTG
