>Addgene plasmid #22988 | pNW55 | addgene partial sequence | sequence record 28884 | 22988 with T7
CGGCCGCTCTAGAACTAGTGGATCCCCCTCGGATCCCAGCAGCAGCCACAGCAAAATTTGGTTTGGGATA
GGTAGGTGTTATGTTAGGTCTGGTTTTTTGGCTGTAGCAGCAGCAGTGGAAGGGGCATGCAGAGGAGCAG
GAGATTCAGTTTGAAGCTGGACTTCACTTTTGCCTCTCTCTCCTGTGCTTGCCTCTTCCATTCCTGCTGC
TAGGCTGTTCTGTGGAAGTTTGCAGAGTTTATATTATGGGTTTAATCGTCCATGGCATCAGCATCAGCAG
CGGTACCGAGGGCTGCAGGAATTCGATATCAAGCTTATCGATACCGTCGACCTCGAGGGGGGGCCCGGTA
CCAGCTTTTGTTCCCTTTAGTGAGGGTTAATTTCGAGCTTGGCGTAATCATGGTCATAGCTGTTTCCTGT
GTGAAATTGTTATCCGCTCACAATTCCACACAACATACGAGCCGGAAGCATAAAGTGTAAAGCCTGGGGT
GCCTAATGAGTGAGCTAACTCACATTAATTGCGTTGCGCTCACTGCCCGCTTTCCAGTCGGGAAACCTGT
CGTGCCAGCTGCATTAATGAATCGGCCAACGCGCGGGGAGAGGCGGTTTGCGTATTGGGCGCTCTTCCGC
TTCCTCGCTCACTGACTCGCTGCGCTCGGTCGTTCGGCTGCGGCGAGCGGTATCAGCTCACTCAAGGCGG
TAATACGGT
